Addgene plasmid #211363: pcDNA3-10His-mStayGold (E138D)
Purpose: Mammalian expression of the bright and photostable monomeric StayGold fluorescent protein (E138D). Contains a N-terminal 10xHis tag.
Depositing lab: Mohan Balasubramanian. Depositing organization: University of Warwick. Publication: A monomeric StayGold fluorescent protein. Ivorra-Molla E, Akhuli D, McAndrew MBL, Scott W, Kumar L, Palani S, Mishima M, Crow A, Balasubramanian MK. Nat Biotechnol. 2023 Dec 11. doi: 10.1038/s41587-023-02018-w. PubMed 38081970.
Backbone
  Vector backbone: pcDNA3
  Backbone size w/o insert (bp): 5381
  Total vector size (bp): 6071
  Vector type: Mammalian Expression
Growth in bacteria
  Bacterial resistance: Ampicillin, 100 μg/mL
  Growth temperature: 37°C
  Growth strain: DH5alpha
  Copy number: High Copy
Gene/Insert
  Gene/Insert name: mStayGold
  Species: Synthetic
  Insert size (bp): 690
  Mutation: E138D
  Promoter: CMV
  Tag / fusion protein: 10xHis-tag (N terminal on insert)
  Cloning method: Gibson Cloning
  Sequencing primers: 5′ T7 Promoter; 3′ SP6 Promoter
Resource information
  A portion of this plasmid was derived from a plasmid made by: Atsushi Miyawaki: Hirano et al. (2022) Nat Biotechnol. doi: 10.1038/s41587-022-01278-2. PMID: 35468954
Terms and licenses: Academic/Nonprofit Terms; Industry Terms: Not Available to Industry
Depositor comments: Please visit https://doi.org/10.21203/rs.3.rs-2684100/v1 for ResearchSquare preprint.
How to cite: pcDNA3-10His-mStayGold (E138D) was a gift from Mohan Balasubramanian (Addgene plasmid # 211363 ; http://n2t.net/addgene:211363 ; RRID:Addgene_211363)
