[The description below was written by a language model from this plasmid's Addgene catalogue record and pLannotate feature annotations shown in this document.]
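Description:
pcDNA3-10His-mStayGold (E138D) is a 6,071 bp mammalian expression plasmid built on the pcDNA3 backbone, carrying a synthetic 690 bp insert that encodes monomeric StayGold, a bright and highly photostable fluorescent protein. The E138D substitution is the mutation recorded for this monomeric variant, and part of the plasmid derives from an earlier StayGold construct. The coding sequence was introduced by Gibson cloning and bears an N-terminal 10xHis tag. The automated annotation labels this region as an 8xHis tag and does not recognise the fluorescent protein itself, which occupies the unannotated stretch between the His tag and the SP6 promoter.

Expression in mammalian cells is driven by the human cytomegalovirus immediate early enhancer and promoter and terminated by the bovine growth hormone polyadenylation signal. T7 and SP6 promoters flank the insert and serve as sequencing primer sites. A separate cassette places the neomycin phosphotransferase gene under the SV40 enhancer/early promoter with an SV40 poly(A) signal, which in pcDNA3-type vectors allows G418 selection of stably transfected cells. In E. coli the plasmid is maintained at high copy through a ColE1/pUC-type origin and selected with ampicillin via β-lactamase. An f1 origin is also present. Short annotated fragments (HIV-1 LTR, ble, lacI, bom, lac promoter/operator) appear to be backbone remnants or partial matches rather than functional elements.

The construct is intended for expressing free mStayGold in mammalian cells, for example to assess its brightness and photostability in imaging. The His tag additionally offers a handle for metal-affinity purification or detection.
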