Features (pLannotate 1.2.2; 21 found; start..end, strand, type, name):
    580..1440    -  CDS            AmpR: β-lactamase; bla; confers resistance to ampicillin, carbenicillin, and related antibiotics
   1441..1545    -  promoter       AmpR promoter: bla
   1604..1656    -  misc_feature   bom (fragment): basis of mobility region from pBR322
   1811..2190    +  enhancer       CMV enhancer: human cytomegalovirus immediate early enhancer
   2191..2394    +  promoter       CMV promoter: human cytomegalovirus (CMV) immediate early promoter
   2390..2423    +  LTR            5' LTR (truncated) (fragment): truncated 5' long terminal repeat (LTR) from HIV-1
   2439..2457    +  promoter       T7 promoter: promoter for bacteriophage T7 RNA polymerase
   2492..2515    +  CDS            8xHis: 8xHis affinity tag
   3200..3218    -  promoter       SP6 promoter: promoter for bacteriophage SP6 RNA polymerase
   3244..3468    +  polyA_signal   bGH poly(A) signal: bovine growth hormone polyadenylation signal
   3472..3493    +  promoter       SV40 promoter (fragment): SV40 enhancer and early promoter
   3514..3942    +  rep_origin     f1 ori (sequence partly withheld): f1 bacteriophage origin of replication; arrow indicates direction of (+) strand synthesis
   3956..4285    +  promoter       SV40 promoter: SV40 enhancer and early promoter
   4352..5143    +  CDS            neo: KKA2_KLEPN - Also known as kan, nptII. Experimental evidence at protein level: Swiss-Prot protein existence level 1. Resistance to kanamycin, neomycin, paromomycin, ribostamycin, butirosin and gentamicin B. From Klebsiella pneumoniae.
   5167..5325    +  CDS            ble (fragment): BLE_KLEPN - Experimental evidence at protein level: Swiss-Prot protein existence level 1. Binding protein with a strong affinity to the bleomycin family of antibiotics. Binds to CL990; an antimitotic-antibiotic compound. From Klebsiella pneumoniae.
   5320..5441    +  polyA_signal   SV40 poly(A) signal: SV40 polyadenylation signal
   5514..5530    -  protein_bind   lac operator: The lac repressor binds to the lac operator to inhibit transcription in E. coli. This inhibition can be relieved by adding lactose or isopropyl-β-D-thiogalactopyranoside (IPTG). lac repressor encoded by lacI
   5538..5568    -  promoter       lac promoter: promoter for the E. coli lac operon
   5583..5604    -  protein_bind   CAP binding site: CAP binding activates transcription in the presence of cAMP. E. coli catabolite activator protein
   5617..5709    -  CDS            lacI (fragment): lac repressor; lacI; The lac repressor binds to the lac operator to inhibit transcription in E. coli. This inhibition can be relieved by adding lactose or isopropyl-β-D-thiogalactopyranoside (IPTG).
   5892..409     -  rep_origin     ori (across the origin): high-copy-number ColE1/pMB1/pBR322/pUC origin of replication
>Addgene plasmid #211363 | pcDNA3-10His-mStayGold (E138D) | addgene full sequence | sequence record 417674 | Addgene NGS Result
CGTGGCGCTTTCTCATAGCTCACGCTGTAGGTATCTCAGTTCGGTGTAGGTCGTTCGCTCCAAGCTGGGC
TGTGTGCACGAACCCCCCGTTCAGCCCGACCGCTGCGCCTTATCCGGTAACTATCGTCTTGAGTCCAACC
CGGTAAGACACGACTTATCGCCACTGGCAGCAGCCACTGGTAACAGGATTAGCAGAGCGAGGTATGTAGG
CGGTGCTACAGAGTTCTTGAAGTGGTGGCCTAACTACGGCTACACTAGAAGAACAGTATTTGGTATCTGC
GCTCTGCTGAAGCCAGTTACCTTCGGAAAAAGAGTTGGTAGCTCTTGATCCGGCAAACAAACCACCGCTG
GTAGCGGTGGTTTTTTTGTTTGCAAGCAGCAGATTACGCGCAGAAAAAAAGGATCTCAAGAAGATCCTTT
GATCTTTTCTACGGGGTCTGACGCTCAGTGGAACGAAAACTCACGTTAAGGGATTTTGGTCATGAGATTA
TCAAAAAGGATCTTCACCTAGATCCTTTTAAATTAAAAATGAAGTTTTAAATCAATCTAAAGTATATATG
AGTAAACTTGGTCTGACAGTTACCAATGCTTAATCAGTGAGGCACCTATCTCAGCGATCTGTCTATTTCG
TTCATCCATAGTTGCCTGACTCCCCGTCGTGTAGATAACTACGATACGGGAGGGCTTACCATCTGGCCCC
AGTGCTGCAATGATACCGCGAGACCCACGCTCACCGGCTCCAGATTTATCAGCAATAAACCAGCCAGCCG
GAAGGGCCGAGCGCAGAAGTGGTCCTGCAACTTTATCCGCCTCCATCCAGTCTATTAATTGTTGCCGGGA
AGCTAGAGTAAGTAGTTCGCCAGTTAATAGTTTGCGCAACGTTGTTGCCATTGCTACAGGCATCGTGGTG
TCACGCTCGTCGTTTGGTATGGCTTCATTCAGCTCCGGTTCCCAACGATCAAGGCGAGTTACATGATCCC
CCATGTTGTGCAAAAAAGCGGTTAGCTCCTTCGGTCCTCCGATCGTTGTCAGAAGTAAGTTGGCCGCAGT
GTTATCACTCATGGTTATGGCAGCACTGCATAATTCTCTTACTGTCATGCCATCCGTAAGATGCTTTTCT
GTGACTGGTGAGTACTCAACCAAGTCATTCTGAGAATAGTGTATGCGGCGACCGAGTTGCTCTTGCCCGG
CGTCAATACGGGATAATACCGCGCCACATAGCAGAACTTTAAAAGTGCTCATCATTGGAAAACGTTCTTC
GGGGCGAAAACTCTCAAGGATCTTACCGCTGTTGAGATCCAGTTCGATGTAACCCACTCGTGCACCCAAC
TGATCTTCAGCATCTTTTACTTTCACCAGCGTTTCTGGGTGAGCAAAAACAGGAAGGCAAAATGCCGCAA
AAAAGGGAATAAGGGCGACACGGAAATGTTGAATACTCATACTCTTCCTTTTTCAATATTATTGAAGCAT
TTATCAGGGTTATTGTCTCATGAGCGGATACATATTTGAATGTATTTAGAAAAATAAACAAATAGGGGTT
CCGCGCACATTTCCCCGAAAAGTGCCACCTGACGTCGACGGATCGGGAGATCTCCCGATCCCCTATGGTG
CACTCTCAGTACAATCTGCTCTGATGCCGCATAGTTAAGCCAGTATCTGCTCCCTGCTTGTGTGTTGGAG
GTCGCTGAGTAGTGCGCGAGCAAAATTTAAGCTACAACAAGGCAAGGCTTGACCGACAATTGCATGAAGA
ATCTGCTTAGGGTTAGGCGTTTTGCGCTGCTTCGCGATGTACGGGCCAGATATACGCGTTGACATTGATT
ATTGACTAGTTATTAATAGTAATCAATTACGGGGTCATTAGTTCATAGCCCATATATGGAGTTCCGCGTT
ACATAACTTACGGTAAATGGCCCGCCTGGCTGACCGCCCAACGACCCCCGCCCATTGACGTCAATAATGA
CGTATGTTCCCATAGTAACGCCAATAGGGACTTTCCATTGACGTCAATGGGTGGAGTATTTACGGTAAAC
TGCCCACTTGGCAGTACATCAAGTGTATCATATGCCAAGTACGCCCCCTATTGACGTCAATGACGGTAAA
TGGCCCGCCTGGCATTATGCCCAGTACATGACCTTATGGGACTTTCCTACTTGGCAGTACATCTACGTAT
TAGTCATCGCTATTACCATGGTGATGCGGTTTTGGCAGTACATCAATGGGCGTGGATAGCGGTTTGACTC
ACGGGGATTTCCAAGTCTCCACCCCATTGACGTCAATGGGAGTTTGTTTTGGCACCAAAATCAACGGGAC
TTTCCAAAATGTCGTAACAACTCCGCCCCATTGACGCAAATGGGCGGTAGGCGTGTACGGTGGGAGGTCT
ATATAAGCAGAGCTCTCTGGCTAACTAGAGAACCCACTGCTTACTGGCTTATCGAAATTAATACGACTCA
CTATAGGGAGACCCAAGCTTGCCACCATGGGCAGCAGCCATCACCATCACCATCACCATCACCATCACGG
TTCTATGGCCAGCACGCCGTTTAAGTTCCAGTTAAAGGGGACAATTAACGGGAAAAGCTTTACAGTCGAG
GGTGAAGGGGAAGGGAACTCGCATGAAGGTAGTCATAAAGGTAAGTATGTGTGTACGAGCGGAAAGTTGC
CGATGTCTTGGGCGGCTCTTGGTACTTCGTTTGGGTACGGAATGAAATACTATACAAAATACCCGTCGGG
CCTGAAAAATTGGTTCCATGAGGTGATGCCCGAGGGGTTCACGTATGATCGCCACATCCAGTACAAAGGT
GATGGCTCAATCCACGCAAAGCACCAACACTTCATGAAGAATGGGACTTATCATAACATTGTCGAGTTTA
CTGGCCAGGACTTCAAGGAAAACAGCCCCGTATTGACAGGTGACATGAATGTGAGCTTGCCGAACGACGT
GCAGCATATTCCACGTGACGACGGAGTTGAATGTCCCGTCACATTGTTATACCCCTTGCTTAGCGATAAA
TCAAAGTGTGTCGAAGCACATCAAAACACTATCTGCAAACCTCTTCATAACCAACCTGCGCCAGATGTAC
CGTACCATTGGATTCGCAAACAATATACACAGTCTAAGGATGATACGGAGGAACGCGATCATATCTGTCA
GTCCGAGACGTTAGAAGCTCATCTTTAACATGCATCTAGAGGGCCCTATTCTATAGTGTCACCTAAATGC
TAGAGCTCGCTGATCAGCCTCGACTGTGCCTTCTAGTTGCCAGCCATCTGTTGTTTGCCCCTCCCCCGTG
CCTTCCTTGACCCTGGAAGGTGCCACTCCCACTGTCCTTTCCTAATAAAATGAGGAAATTGCATCGCATT
GTCTGAGTAGGTGTCATTCTATTCTGGGGGGTGGGGTGGGGCAGGACAGCAAGGGGGAGGATTGGGAAGA
CAATAGCAGGCATGCTGGGGATGCGGTGGGCTCTATGGCTTCTGAGGCGGAAAGAACCAGCTGGGGCTCT
AGGGGGTATCCCC
[124 nt withheld, positions 3514-3637]
C
[91 nt withheld, positions 3639-3729]
A
[49 nt withheld, positions 3731-3779]
CCTTTGACGTTGGAGTCCACGTTCTTT
[37 nt withheld, positions 3807-3843]
ACCCTATCTCGGTCTATTCTTTTGATTTATAAGGGATTTTGCCGATTTCGGCCTATTGGTTAAAAAATGA
GCTGATTTAACAAAAATTTAACGCGAATTAATTCTGTGGAATGTGTGTCAGTTAGGGTGTGGAAAGTCCC
CAGGCTCCCCAGCAGGCAGAAGTATGCAAAGCATGCATCTCAATTAGTCAGCAACCAGGTGTGGAAAGTC
CCCAGGCTCCCCAGCAGGCAGAAGTATGCAAAGCATGCATCTCAATTAGTCAGCAACCATAGTCCCGCCC
CTAACTCCGCCCATCCCGCCCCTAACTCCGCCCAGTTCCGCCCATTCTCCGCCCCATGGCTGACTAATTT
TTTTTATTTATGCAGAGGCCGAGGCCGCCTCTGCCTCTGAGCTATTCCAGAAGTAGTGAGGAGGCTTTTT
TGGAGGCCTAGGCTTTTGCAAAAAGCTCCCGGGAGCTTGTATATCCATTTTCGGATCTGATCAAGAGACA
GGATGAGGATCGTTTCGCATGATTGAACAAGATGGATTGCACGCAGGTTCTCCGGCCGCTTGGGTGGAGA
GGCTATTCGGCTATGACTGGGCACAACAGACAATCGGCTGCTCTGATGCCGCCGTGTTCCGGCTGTCAGC
GCAGGGGCGCCCGGTTCTTTTTGTCAAGACCGACCTGTCCGGTGCCCTGAATGAACTGCAGGACGAGGCA
GCGCGGCTATCGTGGCTGGCCACGACGGGCGTTCCTTGCGCAGCTGTGCTCGACGTTGTCACTGAAGCGG
GAAGGGACTGGCTGCTATTGGGCGAAGTGCCGGGGCAGGATCTCCTGTCATCTCACCTTGCTCCTGCCGA
GAAAGTATCCATCATGGCTGATGCAATGCGGCGGCTGCATACGCTTGATCCGGCTACCTGCCCATTCGAC
CACCAAGCGAAACATCGCATCGAGCGAGCACGTACTCGGATGGAAGCCGGTCTTGTCGATCAGGATGATC
TGGACGAAGAGCATCAGGGGCTCGCGCCAGCCGAACTGTTCGCCAGGCTCAAGGCGCGCATGCCCGACGG
CGAGGATCTCGTCGTGACCCATGGCGATGCCTGCTTGCCGAATATCATGGTGGAAAATGGCCGCTTTTCT
GGATTCATCGACTGTGGCCGGCTGGGTGTGGCGGACCGCTATCAGGACATAGCGTTGGCTACCCGTGATA
TTGCTGAAGAGCTTGGCGGCGAATGGGCTGACCGCTTCCTCGTGCTTTACGGTATCGCCGCTCCCGATTC
GCAGCGCATCGCCTTCTATCGCCTTCTTGACGAGTTCTTCTGAGCGGGACTCTGGGGTTCGAAATGACCG
ACCAAGCGACGCCCAACCTGCCATCACGAGATTTCGATTCCACCGCCGCCTTCTATGAAAGGTTGGGCTT
CGGAATCGTTTTCCGGGACGCCGGCTGGATGATCCTCCAGCGCGGGGATCTCATGCTGGAGTTCTTCGCC
CACCCCAACTTGTTTATTGCAGCTTATAATGGTTACAAATAAAGCAATAGCATCACAAATTTCACAAATA
AAGCATTTTTTTCACTGCATTCTAGTTGTGGTTTGTCCAAACTCATCAATGTATCTTATCATGTCTGTAT
ACCGTCGACCTCTAGCTAGAGCTTGGCGTAATCATGGTCATAGCTGTTTCCTGTGTGAAATTGTTATCCG
CTCACAATTCCACACAACATACGAGCCGGAAGCATAAAGTGTAAAGCCTGGGGTGCCTAATGAGTGAGCT
AACTCACATTAATTGCGTTGCGCTCACTGCCCGCTTTCCAGTCGGGAAACCTGTCGTGCCAGCTGCATTA
ATGAATCGGCCAACGCGCGGGGAGAGGCGGTTTGCGTATTGGGCGCTCTTCCGCTTCCTCGCTCACTGAC
TCGCTGCGCTCGGTCGTTCGGCTGCGGCGAGCGGTATCAGCTCACTCAAAGGCGGTAATACGGTTATCCA
CAGAATCAGGGGATAACGCAGGAAAGAACATGTGAGCAAAAGGCCAGCAAAAGGCCAGGAACCGTAAAAA
GGCCGCGTTGCTGGCGTTTTTCCATAGGCTCCGCCCCCCTGACGAGCATCACAAAAATCGACGCTCAAGT
CAGAGGTGGCGAAACCCGACAGGACTATAAAGATACCAGGCGTTTCCCCCTGGAAGCTCCCTCGTGCGCT
CTCCTGTTCCGACCCTGCCGCTTACCGGATACCTGTCCGCCTTTCTCCCTTCGGGAAG
